Addgene plasmid #166436: pGEX-6P-1 Drosophila melanogaster CBS-pair domain
Purpose: Express pGEX-6P-1 Drosophila melanogaster CBS-pair domain
Depositing lab: Kalle Gehring. Depositing organization: McGill University. Publication: Burst kinetics and CNNM binding are evolutionarily conserved properties of phosphatases of regenerating liver. Fakih R, Goldstein RH, Kozlov G, Gehring K. J Biol Chem. 2023 Apr;299(4):103055. doi: 10.1016/j.jbc.2023.103055. Epub 2023 Feb 22. PubMed 36822330.
Backbone
  Vector backbone: pGEX-6P-1
  Backbone manufacturer: Amersham-Pharmacia
  Backbone size w/o insert (bp): 4984
  Total vector size (bp): 5431
  Vector type: Bacterial Expression
Growth in bacteria
  Bacterial resistance: Ampicillin, 100 μg/mL
  Growth temperature: 37°C
  Growth strain: DH5alpha
  Copy number: High Copy
Gene/Insert
  Gene/Insert name: Drosophila melanogaster CBS-pair domain
  Species: D. melanogaster (fly)
  Insert size (bp): 447
  Entrez Gene: Cbs (a.k.a. Dmel_CG1753, CBS, CG1753, DmCBS, Dmel\CG1753, dCBS)
  Promoter: Tac, LacI, Amp
  Tag / fusion protein: GST (N terminal on backbone)
  Cloning method: Restriction Enzyme; 5′ cloning site BamHI (not destroyed); 3′ cloning site XhoI (not destroyed)
  Sequencing primers: 5′ pGEX Fwd; 3′ pGEX Rev
Terms and licenses: Academic/Nonprofit Terms; Industry Terms: Not Available to Industry
How to cite: pGEX-6P-1 Drosophila melanogaster CBS-pair domain was a gift from Kalle Gehring (Addgene plasmid # 166436 ; http://n2t.net/addgene:166436 ; RRID:Addgene_166436)
