[The description below was written by a language model from this plasmid's Addgene catalogue record and pLannotate feature annotations shown in this document.]
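Description:
pGEX-6P-1 Drosophila melanogaster CBS-pair domain is a 5,431 bp bacterial expression plasmid built on the commercial pGEX-6P-1 backbone for producing a glutathione S-transferase fusion protein in E. coli. It replicates from a high-copy ColE1/pMB1-type origin and is selected with ampicillin through a bla (β-lactamase) gene driven by its own promoter. The backbone also carries lacI under the lacIq promoter, so the plasmid supplies abundant lac repressor itself, along with remnants typical of this vector family (a lac promoter/operator and lacZα fragment, and partial bom and rop sequences).

The expression cassette consists of the hybrid tac promoter followed by a lac operator, which keeps transcription repressed until induction with IPTG. This drives the Schistosoma japonicum GST coding sequence, fused in frame at its C-terminus to a roughly 450 bp Drosophila insert cloned between BamHI and XhoI, both of which were retained. In pGEX-6P vectors the linker between GST and the insert normally contains a PreScission protease site for tag removal, although this site is not annotated in the feature table.

There is a discrepancy over the insert's identity. The catalogue entry links it to the Entrez gene Cbs (CG1753), whereas the sequence annotation matches it to a fragment of uex (unextended). A uex origin would fit the associated publication's focus on CNNM binding by phosphatases of regenerating liver, so the insert appears to be the CBS-pair domain of uex rather than part of Cbs. The plasmid is suited to GST affinity purification of this domain for binding and biochemical studies.
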