Features (pLannotate 1.2.2; 17 found; start..end, strand, type, name):
      6..107     -  CDS            yciV (fragment): RNAAM_ECOLI - Also known as trpH From Escherichia coli (strain K12).
    183..211     +  promoter       tac promoter: strong E. coli promoter; hybrid between the trp and lac UV5 promoters
    219..235     +  protein_bind   lac operator: The lac repressor binds to the lac operator to inhibit transcription in E. coli. This inhibition can be relieved by adding lactose or isopropyl-β-D-thiogalactopyranoside (IPTG). lac repressor encoded by lacI
    258..911     +  CDS            GST26_SCHJA: Experimental evidence at protein level: Swiss-Prot protein existence level 1. GST isoenzymes appear to play a central role in the parasite detoxification system. Other functions are also suspected including a role in increasing the solubility of haematin in the parasite gut. From Schistosoma japonicum (Blood fluke).
    951..1412    +  CDS            uex (fragment): UEX_DROME - Also known as 41Ad From Drosophila melanogaster (Fruit fly).
   1448..1487    +  CDS            rop (fragment): Rop protein, which maintains plasmids at low copy number; rop
   1589..1629    +  misc_feature   bom (fragment): basis of mobility region from pBR322
   1734..1838    +  promoter       AmpR promoter: bla
   1839..2699    +  CDS            AmpR: β-lactamase; bla; confers resistance to ampicillin, carbenicillin, and related antibiotics
   2870..3458    +  rep_origin     ori: high-copy-number ColE1/pMB1/pBR322/pUC origin of replication
   3644..3695    -  misc_feature   bom (fragment): basis of mobility region from pBR322
   3702..3779    +  promoter       lacIq promoter: lacI (mutant); In the lacIq allele, a single base change in the promoter boosts expression of the lacI gene about 10-fold.
   3780..4862    +  CDS            lacI: lac repressor; lacI; The lac repressor binds to the lac operator to inhibit transcription in E. coli. This inhibition can be relieved by adding lactose or isopropyl-β-D-thiogalactopyranoside (IPTG).
   4875..4896    +  protein_bind   CAP binding site: CAP binding activates transcription in the presence of cAMP. E. coli catabolite activator protein
   4911..4941    +  promoter       lac promoter: promoter for the E. coli lac operon
   4949..4965    +  protein_bind   lac operator: The lac repressor binds to the lac operator to inhibit transcription in E. coli. This inhibition can be relieved by adding lactose or isopropyl-β-D-thiogalactopyranoside (IPTG). lac repressor encoded by lacI
   4985..5158    +  CDS            lacZα: LacZα fragment of β-galactosidase; lacZ fragment
>Addgene plasmid #166436 | pGEX-6P-1 Drosophila melanogaster CBS-pair domain | addgene full sequence | sequence record 329470 | Addgene NGS Result
ACGTTATCGACTGCACGGTGCACCAATGCTTCTGGCGTCAGGCAGCCATCGGAAGCTGTGGTATGGCTGT
GCAGGTCGTAAATCACTGCATAATTCGTGTCGCTCAAGGCGCACTCCCGTTCTGGATAATGTTTTTTGCG
CCGACATCATAACGGTTCTGGCAAATATTCTGAAATGAGCTGTTGACAATTAATCATCGGCTCGTATAAT
GTGTGGAATTGTGAGCGGATAACAATTTCACACAGGAAACAGTATTCATGTCCCCTATACTAGGTTATTG
GAAAATTAAGGGCCTTGTGCAACCCACTCGACTTCTTTTGGAATATCTTGAAGAAAAATATGAAGAGCAT
TTGTATGAGCGCGATGAAGGTGATAAATGGCGAAACAAAAAGTTTGAATTGGGTTTGGAGTTTCCCAATC
TTCCTTATTATATTGATGGTGATGTTAAATTAACACAGTCTATGGCCATCATACGTTATATAGCTGACAA
GCACAACATGTTGGGTGGTTGTCCAAAAGAGCGTGCAGAGATTTCAATGCTTGAAGGAGCGGTTTTGGAT
ATTAGATACGGTGTTTCGAGAATTGCATATAGTAAAGACTTTGAAACTCTCAAAGTTGATTTTCTTAGCA
AGCTACCTGAAATGCTGAAAATGTTCGAAGATCGTTTATGTCATAAAACATATTTAAATGGTGATCATGT
AACCCATCCTGACTTCATGTTGTATGACGCTCTTGATGTTGTTTTATACATGGACCCAATGTGCCTGGAT
GCGTTCCCAAAATTAGTTTGTTTTAAAAAACGTATTGAAGCTATCCCACAAATTGATAAGTACTTGAAAT
CCAGCAAGTATATAGCATGGCCTTTGCAGGGCTGGCAAGCCACGTTTGGTGGTGGCGACCATCCTCCAAA
ATCGGATCTGGAAGTTCTGTTCCAGGGGCCCCTGGGATCCGTTAACATCATCTCTGGCGCGCTGGAACTG
CGTAAAAAGACCGTTGCGGACGTTATGACCCACATCAACGACGCGTTCATGCTGTCTCTGGACGCGCTGC
TGGACTTCGAAACCGTTTCTGAAATCATGAACTCTGGTTACTCCCGTATCCCGGTTTACGACGGTGACCG
TAAAAACATCGTTACCCTGCTGTACATCAAAGACCTGGCGTTCGTTGACACCGACGACAACACCCCGCTG
AAAACCCTGTGCGAATTTTACCAGAACCCGGTTCACTTCGTTTTCGAAGATTACACCCTGGACATCATGT
TCAACCAGTTCAAAGAAGGCACCATCGGTCACATCGCGTTCGTTCACCGTGTTAACAACGAAGGTGACGG
TGACCCGTTCTACGAAACCGTTGGTCTGGTTACCCTGGAAGATGTTATCGAAGAACTGATCCAGGCGGAA
ATCGTTGACGAATAACTCGAGCGGCCGCATCGTGACTGACTGACGATCTGCCTCGCGCGTTTCGGTGATG
ACGGTGAAAACCTCTGACACATGCAGCTCCCGGAGACGGTCACAGCTTGTCTGTAAGCGGATGCCGGGAG
CAGACAAGCCCGTCAGGGCGCGTCAGCGGGTGTTGGCGGGTGTCGGGGCGCAGCCATGACCCAGTCACGT
AGCGATAGCGGAGTGTATAATTCTTGAAGACGAAAGGGCCTCGTGATACGCCTATTTTTATAGGTTAATG
TCATGATAATAATGGTTTCTTAGACGTCAGGTGGCACTTTTCGGGGAAATGTGCGCGGAACCCCTATTTG
TTTATTTTTCTAAATACATTCAAATATGTATCCGCTCATGAGACAATAACCCTGATAAATGCTTCAATAA
TATTGAAAAAGGAAGAGTATGAGTATTCAACATTTCCGTGTCGCCCTTATTCCCTTTTTTGCGGCATTTT
GCCTTCCTGTTTTTGCTCACCCAGAAACGCTGGTGAAAGTAAAAGATGCTGAAGATCAGTTGGGTGCACG
AGTGGGTTACATCGAACTGGATCTCAACAGCGGTAAGATCCTTGAGAGTTTTCGCCCCGAAGAACGTTTT
CCAATGATGAGCACTTTTAAAGTTCTGCTATGTGGCGCGGTATTATCCCGTGTTGACGCCGGGCAAGAGC
AACTCGGTCGCCGCATACACTATTCTCAGAATGACTTGGTTGAGTACTCACCAGTCACAGAAAAGCATCT
TACGGATGGCATGACAGTAAGAGAATTATGCAGTGCTGCCATAACCATGAGTGATAACACTGCGGCCAAC
TTACTTCTGACAACGATCGGAGGACCGAAGGAGCTAACCGCTTTTTTGCACAACATGGGGGATCATGTAA
CTCGCCTTGATCGTTGGGAACCGGAGCTGAATGAAGCCATACCAAACGACGAGCGTGACACCACGATGCC
TGCAGCAATGGCAACAACGTTGCGCAAACTATTAACTGGCGAACTACTTACTCTAGCTTCCCGGCAACAA
TTAATAGACTGGATGGAGGCGGATAAAGTTGCAGGACCACTTCTGCGCTCGGCCCTTCCGGCTGGCTGGT
TTATTGCTGATAAATCTGGAGCCGGTGAGCGTGGGTCTCGCGGTATCATTGCAGCACTGGGGCCAGATGG
TAAGCCCTCCCGTATCGTAGTTATCTACACGACGGGGAGTCAGGCAACTATGGATGAACGAAATAGACAG
ATCGCTGAGATAGGTGCCTCACTGATTAAGCATTGGTAACTGTCAGACCAAGTTTACTCATATATACTTT
AGATTGATTTAAAACTTCATTTTTAATTTAAAAGGATCTAGGTGAAGATCCTTTTTGATAATCTCATGAC
CAAAATCCCTTAACGTGAGTTTTCGTTCCACTGAGCGTCAGACCCCGTAGAAAAGATCAAAGGATCTTCT
TGAGATCCTTTTTTTCTGCGCGTAATCTGCTGCTTGCAAACAAAAAAACCACCGCTACCAGCGGTGGTTT
GTTTGCCGGATCAAGAGCTACCAACTCTTTTTCCGAAGGTAACTGGCTTCAGCAGAGCGCAGATACCAAA
TACTGTCCTTCTAGTGTAGCCGTAGTTAGGCCACCACTTCAAGAACTCTGTAGCACCGCCTACATACCTC
GCTCTGCTAATCCTGTTACCAGTGGCTGCTGCCAGTGGCGATAAGTCGTGTCTTACCGGGTTGGACTCAA
GACGATAGTTACCGGATAAGGCGCAGCGGTCGGGCTGAACGGGGGGTTCGTGCACACAGCCCAGCTTGGA
GCGAACGACCTACACCGAACTGAGATACCTACAGCGTGAGCTATGAGAAAGCGCCACGCTTCCCGAAGGG
AGAAAGGCGGACAGGTATCCGGTAAGCGGCAGGGTCGGAACAGGAGAGCGCACGAGGGAGCTTCCAGGGG
GAAACGCCTGGTATCTTTATAGTCCTGTCGGGTTTCGCCACCTCTGACTTGAGCGTCGATTTTTGTGATG
CTCGTCAGGGGGGCGGAGCCTATGGAAAAACGCCAGCAACGCGGCCTTTTTACGGTTCCTGGCCTTTTGC
TGGCCTTTTGCTCACATGTTCTTTCCTGCGTTATCCCCTGATTCTGTGGATAACCGTATTACCGCCTTTG
AGTGAGCTGATACCGCTCGCCGCAGCCGAACGACCGAGCGCAGCGAGTCAGTGAGCGAGGAAGCGGAAGA
GCGCCTGATGCGGTATTTTCTCCTTACGCATCTGTGCGGTATTTCACACCGCATAAATTCCGACACCATC
GAATGGTGCAAAACCTTTCGCGGTATGGCATGATAGCGCCCGGAAGAGAGTCAATTCAGGGTGGTGAATG
TGAAACCAGTAACGTTATACGATGTCGCAGAGTATGCCGGTGTCTCTTATCAGACCGTTTCCCGCGTGGT
GAACCAGGCCAGCCACGTTTCTGCGAAAACGCGGGAAAAAGTGGAAGCGGCGATGGCGGAGCTGAATTAC
ATTCCCAACCGCGTGGCACAACAACTGGCGGGCAAACAGTCGTTGCTGATTGGCGTTGCCACCTCCAGTC
TGGCCCTGCACGCGCCGTCGCAAATTGTCGCGGCGATTAAATCTCGCGCCGATCAACTGGGTGCCAGCGT
GGTGGTGTCGATGGTAGAACGAAGCGGCGTCGAAGCCTGTAAAGCGGCGGTGCACAATCTTCTCGCGCAA
CGCGTCAGTGGGCTGATCATTAACTATCCGCTGGATGACCAGGATGCCATTGCTGTGGAAGCTGCCTGCA
CTAATGTTCCGGCGTTATTTCTTGATGTCTCTGACCAGACACCCATCAACAGTATTATTTTCTCCCATGA
AGACGGTACGCGACTGGGCGTGGAGCATCTGGTCGCATTGGGTCACCAGCAAATCGCGCTGTTAGCGGGC
CCATTAAGTTCTGTCTCGGCGCGTCTGCGTCTGGCTGGCTGGCATAAATATCTCACTCGCAATCAAATTC
AGCCGATAGCGGAACGGGAAGGCGACTGGAGTGCCATGTCCGGTTTTCAACAAACCATGCAAATGCTGAA
TGAGGGCATCGTTCCCACTGCGATGCTGGTTGCCAACGATCAGATGGCGCTGGGCGCAATGCGCGCCATT
ACCGAGTCCGGGCTGCGCGTTGGTGCGGATATCTCGGTAGTGGGATACGACGATACCGAAGACAGCTCAT
GTTATATCCCGCCGTTAACCACCATCAAACAGGATTTTCGCCTGCTGGGGCAAACCAGCGTGGACCGCTT
GCTGCAACTCTCTCAGGGCCAGGCGGTGAAGGGCAATCAGCTGTTGCCCGTCTCACTGGTGAAAAGAAAA
ACCACCCTGGCGCCCAATACGCAAACCGCCTCTCCCCGCGCGTTGGCCGATTCATTAATGCAGCTGGCAC
GACAGGTTTCCCGACTGGAAAGCGGGCAGTGAGCGCAACGCAATTAATGTGAGTTAGCTCACTCATTAGG
CACCCCAGGCTTTACACTTTATGCTTCCGGCTCGTATGTTGTGTGGAATTGTGAGCGGATAACAATTTCA
CACAGGAAACAGCTATGACCATGATTACGGATTCACTGGCCGTCGTTTTACAACGTCGTGACTGGGAAAA
CCCTGGCGTTACCCAACTTAATCGCCTTGCAGCACATCCCCCTTTCGCCAGCTGGCGTAATAGCGAAGAG
GCCCGCACCGATCGCCCTTCCCAACAGTTGCGCAGCCTGAATGGCGAATGGCGCTTTGCCTGGTTTCCGG
CACCAGAAGCGGTGCCGGAAAGCTGGCTGGAGTGCGATCTTCCTGAGGCCGATACTGTCGTCGTCCCCTC
AAACTGGCAGATGCACGGTTACGATGCGCCCATCTACACCAACGTAACCTATCCCATTACGGTCAATCCG
CCGTTTGTTCCCACGGAGAATCCGACGGGTTGTTACTCGCTCACATTTAATGTTGATGAAAGCTGGCTAC
AGGAAGGCCAGACGCGAATTATTTTTGATGGCGTTGGAATT
